>Addgene plasmid #105946 | HS-aPKC-CAAX-GFP | addgene full sequence | sequence record 203025 | Addgene NGS Result
GGGGGAAACGCCTGGTATCTTTATAGTCCTGTCGGGTTTCGCCACCTCTGACTTGAGCGTCGATTTTTGT
GATGCTCGTCAGGGGGGCGGAGCCTATGGAAAAACGCCAGCAACGCGGCCTTTTTACGGTTCCTGGCCTT
TTGCTGGCCTTTTGCTCACATGTTCTTTCCTGCGTTATCCCCTGATTCTGTGGATAACCGTATTACCGCC
ATGCATTAGTTATTACTAGCGCTACCGGACTCAGATCTCGAGCTCAAGCTTCGAATTCTGCAGCCCGGGG
GATCCTTCAGGGGTGTCGCTTGGTTATTTCCAAAAATCAAATTAATTTTATTAAACTATTAGAACGAGCA
TGTTTTGTCTATATGCTACAGAAGATAAAAAATAATAGGAGTTAACAGTTATAAAACAACACACTTTGTT
TCTATTGATTGTTGACCACACTGGGGTCTCATTAAGTTAGATTAAAGACACACTAACTGGGTCAAAAGCA
GCAGATTGATTTCATAGCACCAGGGTAAACTTTCTAACACTTTTACGGCAATCATATACATTAAAATTAA
ATACAGACCACGACTGAACAAGGAGGATGATCTCCAATATTAAACAAAGAGACTTGTGCCTATTTCTCTG
AGGGTAAACATGACCTCTCAAGTTAGCAAGTTGTTTTTAACACTACAAAAATAGTTAAGACTGCAATCCC
AGAATAAAGTATTGGTTTTAACCAATCAATATAGTACAGTAAACATCCATTTGTTTTGTTGAAACGTTAA
ACAAATCTGACCAAAGCTATTAGCTTATATAAAACAGGTTTGCCTTCTATGTAGCTGAAAACACCACAGG
CCCGATTTTGCTACTGTGTAAAACATTTCAGCAAGATTTTTTTATTGCATTTTTTTTTACTGAATCGTTC
AAACATTTTATCATTTTAGTTTGTTCATTCATTGCAACTGGAAAAACAACACATCACACAACCGCACATA
TTTCAGCAATAAGTACAATAAAACACTCAAATAAAAAAAACATTTTAAATCTCTTTGTATTTTTGACCGC
TGTTTCGCGTAATTTCACGGTAAAACTCTGGAAATCTCCACTACATTCCTCTCAGCGGCTCCTCTCAATG
ACAGCTGAAGAAGTGACGCGGCTGCCTGCTGTGTTTTGATTGGTCGAATTCACTGGAGGCTTCCAGAACA
GTGTAGAGTCTGAACGGGTGCGCGCTCTGCTGTATTTAAAGGGCGAAAGAGAGACCGCAGAGAAACTCAA
CCGAAGAGAAGCGACTTGACAAAGAAGAAAAGAGCAGCCTGACAGGACTTTTTCCCCGACGAGGTGTTTA
TTCGCTCTATTTAAGAATCTACTGTAAGGTAAGTCTCAATATATTGTACTCTATTGGCTAATCAGAATTA
TATAGAGATTATATGTACTTAATGTCAAAAAATCAACTTTGTATATGTAATCTTTTTACATGTGGACTGC
CTATGTTCATCTTATTTTAGGTCTACTAGAAAATTATATTTCCCGTTTTCACAATAAGGATTTTTAAAAA
AAGCAATGAACAGACGGGCATTTACTTTATGTTGCTGACATTATTTTATATGAGCATAATAACCATAAAT
ACTAGCAAATGTCCTAAATGAATTTGTGTTAATGTTGTCTACAAAAGAAAATTAGCGTTTTACTTGTACA
ACTAATAATAACTTGGTTATTAAGAGAATTTCACTTGTTGACTAGAAAAATCCTTTCATAATGAAACAAT
TGCACCATAAATTGTATAAATATAAAATTAATTCTAATTGTTTTTTTTTCCTGCAGTCGAATGGTGAGCA
AGGGCGAGGAGCTGTTCACCGGGGTGGTGCCCATCCTGGTCGAGCTGGACGGCGACGTAAACGGCCACAA
GTTCAGCGTGTCCGGCGAGGGCGAGGGCGATGCCACCTACGGCAAGCTGACCCTGAAGTTCATCTGCACC
ACCGGCAAGCTGCCCGTGCCCTGGCCCACCCTCGTGACCACCCTGACCTACGGCGTGCAGTGCTTCAGCC
GCTACCCCGACCACATGAAGCAGCACGACTTCTTCAAGTCCGCCATGCCCGAAGGCTACGTCCAGGAGCG
CACCATCTTCTTCAAGGACGACGGCAACTACAAGACCCGCGCCGAGGTGAAGTTCGAGGGCGACACCCTG
GTGAACCGCATCGAGCTGAAGGGCATCGACTTCAAGGAGGACGGCAACATCCTGGGGCACAAGCTGGAGT
ACAACTACAACAGCCACAACGTCTATATCATGGCCGACAAGCAGAAGAACGGCATCAAGGTGAACTTCAA
GATCCGCCACAACATCGAGGACGGCAGCGTGCAGCTCGCCGACCACTACCAGCAGAACACCCCCATCGGC
GACGGCCCCGTGCTGCTGCCCGACAACCACTACCTGAGCACCCAGTCCGCCCTGAGCAAAGACCCCAACG
AGAAGCGCGATCACATGGTCCTGCTGGAGTTCGTGACCGCCGCCGGGATCACTCTCGGCATGGACGAGCT
GTACAAGTCCGGACTCAGATCTCGAGCTCAAGCTTCGAATTCGATGCCCAGCAGGACGGACCCCAAGATG
GACCGGAGCGGCGGCCGCGTCCGTCTGAAGGCGCACTACGGCGGGGACATCCTGATTACCAGCGTGGATG
CCATGACAACATTCAAGGACCTCTGTGAGGAAGTGCGAGACATGTGTGGCCTGCACCAGCAGCACCCACT
CACCCTCAAGTGGGTGGACAGTGAAGGTGACCCTTGTACTGTGTCCTCACAGATGGAGCTGGAGGCCTTC
CGCCTGGCCTGTCAGGGCAGGGACGAAGTGCTCATCATCCACGTTTTCCCAAGCATCCCAGAACAACCGG
GCATGCCTTGTCCTGGAGAAGACAAGTCCATCTACCGCCGTGGAGCCAGAAGATGGAGGAAGCTATACCG
AGCCAACGGCCACCTCTTCCAAGCCAAGCGCTTTAACAGGAGAGCGTACTGTGGCCAGTGCAGCGAAAGG
ATATGGGGCCTCGCGAGGCAGGGGTACAGGTGCATCAACTGCAAGCTGCTTGTCCATAAACGCTGCCACG
TCCTCGTCCCGCTGACCTGCAGGAGGCATATGGATTCTGTCATGCCTTCCCAAGAGCCTCCAGTAGATGA
CAAGAACGATGGTGTAGACCTTCCTTCAGAAGAAACTGATGGAATTGCTTATATTTCTTCATCTCGGAAA
CATGACAATATCAAAGATGATTCTGAGGACCTTAAGCCTGTCATCGATGGGGTGGATGGGATCAAAATCT
CTCAGGGGCTGGGGCTGCAAGACTTTGACCTCATCAGAGTCATCGGGCGTGGAAGCTATGCCAAGGTCCT
CCTGGTGCGGTTGAAGAAAAACGACCAGATTTACGCCATGAAGGTGGTGAAGAAGGAGCTCGTCCACGAC
GATGAGGATATCGACTGGGTGCAGACAGAGAAGCACGTGTTCGAGCAGGCATCCAGCAACCCCTTCCTGG
TTGGCTTACACTCCTGCTTCCAGACAACGAGCCGGTTGTTCCTGGTCATCGAGTATGTCAACGGGGGGGA
CCTCATGTTCCACATGCAGAGGCAGAGGAAGCTTCCAGAGGAACACGCCAGGTTCTATGCTGCTGAGATC
TGTATCGCTCTCAACTTCCTACATGAGAGAGGGATCATCTACCGGGACCTAAAACTGGACAACGTCCTCC
TCGATGCCGATGGACACATTAAGCTGACGGACTACGGCATGTGCAAGGAAGGCCTAGGCCCCGGCGACAC
AACAAGCACTTTTTGTGGAACCCCGAACTATATCGCCCCCGAAATCCTGCGAGGAGAAGAGTACGGGTTC
AGCGTGGACTGGTGGGCGCTGGGTGTCCTTATGTTTGAGATGATGGCTGGGCGCTCCCCCTTTGACATCA
TCACAGACAACCCTGACATGAATACTGAAGACTACCTTTTCCAAGTTATCCTGGAAAAGCCAATTCGGAT
TCCCCGTTTCCTGTCTGTCAAGGCCTCACACGTCTTGAAAGGATTTTTAAATAAGGATCCCAAAGAGAGG
CTTGGCTGCCGGCCGCAGACTGGGTTTTCCGACATCAAGTCCCATGCCTTCTTCCGAAGCATAGACTGGG
ACCTGCTTGAAAAGAAGCAGACCCTGCCTCCCTTCCAGCCCCAGATCACAGATGACTATGGCCTGGACAA
CTTCGACACGCAGTTCACCAGCGAGCCCGTACAGCTGACCCCAGATGATGAGGACGTCATAAAGAGGATC
GACCAGTCCGAGTTCGAAGGCTTCGAGTACATCAACCCGCTTCTGCTGTCTGCTGAGGAGTCCGTGCTCG
AGAAGCTGAACCCTCCTGATGAGAGTGGCCCCGGCTGCATGAGCTGCAAGTGTGTGCTCTCCTAATCGAC
CCGGGCGGCCGCGACTCTAGATCATAATCAGCCATACCACATTTGTAGAGGTTTTACTTGCTTTAAAAAA
CCTCCCACACCTCCCCCTGAACCTGAAACATAAAATGAATGCAATTGTTGTTGTTAACTTGTTTATTGCA
GCTTATAATGGTTACAAATAAAGCAATAGCATCACAAATTTCACAAATAAAGCATTTTTTTCACTGCATT
CTAGTTGTGGTTTGTCCAAACTCATCAATGTATCTTAAGGCGTAAATTGTAAGCGTTAATATTTTGTTAA
AATTCGCGTTAAATTTTTGTTAAATCAGCTCATTTTTTAACCAATAGGCCGAAATCGGCAAAATCCCTTA
TAAATCAAAAGAATAGACCGAGATAGGGT
[37 nt withheld, positions 4790-4826]
AAAGAACGTGGACTCCAACGTCAAAGG
[49 nt withheld, positions 4854-4902]
T
[91 nt withheld, positions 4904-4994]
G
[124 nt withheld, positions 4996-5119]
CAGGTGGCACTTTTCGGGGAAATGTGCGCGGAACCCCTATTTGTTTATTTTTCTAAATACATTCAAATAT
GTATCCGCTCATGAGACAATAACCCTGATAAATGCTTCAATAATATTGAAAAAGGAAGAGTCCTGAGGCG
GAAAGAACCAGCTGTGGAATGTGTGTCAGTTAGGGTGTGGAAAGTCCCCAGGCTCCCCAGCAGGCAGAAG
TATGCAAAGCATGCATCTCAATTAGTCAGCAACCAGGTGTGGAAAGTCCCCAGGCTCCCCAGCAGGCAGA
AGTATGCAAAGCATGCATCTCAATTAGTCAGCAACCATAGTCCCGCCCCTAACTCCGCCCATCCCGCCCC
TAACTCCGCCCAGTTCCGCCCATTCTCCGCCCCATGGCTGACTAATTTTTTTTATTTATGCAGAGGCCGA
GGCCGCCTCGGCCTCTGAGCTATTCCAGAAGTAGTGAGGAGGCTTTTTTGGAGGCCTAGGCTTTTGCAAA
GATCGATCAAGAGACAGGATGAGGATCGTTTCGCATGATTGAACAAGATGGATTGCACGCAGGTTCTCCG
GCCGCTTGGGTGGAGAGGCTATTCGGCTATGACTGGGCACAACAGACAATCGGCTGCTCTGATGCCGCCG
TGTTCCGGCTGTCAGCGCAGGGGCGCCCGGTTCTTTTTGTCAAGACCGACCTGTCCGGTGCCCTGAATGA
ACTGCAAGACGAGGCAGCGCGGCTATCGTGGCTGGCCACGACGGGCGTTCCTTGCGCAGCTGTGCTCGAC
GTTGTCACTGAAGCGGGAAGGGACTGGCTGCTATTGGGCGAAGTGCCGGGGCAGGATCTCCTGTCATCTC
ACCTTGCTCCTGCCGAGAAAGTATCCATCATGGCTGATGCAATGCGGCGGCTGCATACGCTTGATCCGGC
TACCTGCCCATTCGACCACCAAGCGAAACATCGCATCGAGCGAGCACGTACTCGGATGGAAGCCGGTCTT
GTCGATCAGGATGATCTGGACGAAGAGCATCAGGGGCTCGCGCCAGCCGAACTGTTCGCCAGGCTCAAGG
CGAGCATGCCCGACGGCGAGGATCTCGTCGTGACCCATGGCGATGCCTGCTTGCCGAATATCATGGTGGA
AAATGGCCGCTTTTCTGGATTCATCGACTGTGGCCGGCTGGGTGTGGCGGACCGCTATCAGGACATAGCG
TTGGCTACCCGTGATATTGCTGAAGAGCTTGGCGGCGAATGGGCTGACCGCTTCCTCGTGCTTTACGGTA
TCGCCGCTCCCGATTCGCAGCGCATCGCCTTCTATCGCCTTCTTGACGAGTTCTTCTGAGCGGGACTCTG
GGGTTCGAAATGACCGACCAAGCGACGCCCAACCTGCCATCACGAGATTTCGATTCCACCGCCGCCTTCT
ATGAAAGGTTGGGCTTCGGAATCGTTTTCCGGGACGCCGGCTGGATGATCCTCCAGCGCGGGGATCTCAT
GCTGGAGTTCTTCGCCCACCCTAGGGGGAGGCTAACTGAAACACGGAAGGAGACAATACCGGAAGGAACC
CGCGCTATGACGGCAATAAAAAGACAGAATAAAACGCACGGTGTTGGGTCGTTTGTTCATAAACGCGGGG
TTCGGTCCCAGGGCTGGCACTCTGTCGATACCCCACCGAGACCCCATTGGGGCCAATACGCCCGCGTTTC
TTCCTTTTCCCCACCCCACCCCCCAAGTTCGGGTGAAGGCCCAGGGCTCGCAGCCAACGTCGGGGCGGCA
GGCCCTGCCATAGCCTCAGGTTACTCATATATACTTTAGATTGATTTAAAACTTCATTTTTAATTTAAAA
GGATCTAGGTGAAGATCCTTTTTGATAATCTCATGACCAAAATCCCTTAACGTGAGTTTTCGTTCCACTG
AGCGTCAGACCCCGTAGAAAAGATCAAAGGATCTTCTTGAGATCCTTTTTTTCTGCGCGTAATCTGCTGC
TTGCAAACAAAAAAACCACCGCTACCAGCGGTGGTTTGTTTGCCGGATCAAGAGCTACCAACTCTTTTTC
CGAAGGTAACTGGCTTCAGCAGAGCGCAGATACCAAATACTGTTCTTCTAGTGTAGCCGTAGTTAGGCCA
CCACTTCAAGAACTCTGTAGCACCGCCTACATACCTCGCTCTGCTAATCCTGTTACCAGTGGCTGCTGCC
AGTGGCGATAAGTCGTGTCTTACCGGGTTGGACTCAAGACGATAGTTACCGGATAAGGCGCAGCGGTCGG
GCTGAACGGGGGGTTCGTGCACACAGCCCAGCTTGGAGCGAACGACCTACACCGAACTGAGATACCTACA
GCGTGAGCTATGAGAAAGCGCCACGCTTCCCGAAGGGAGAAAGGCGGACAGGTATCCGGTAAGCGGCAGG
GTCGGAACAGGAGAGCGCACGAGGGAGCTTCCA
Features (pLannotate 1.2.2; 15 found; start..end, strand, type, name):
    226..273     +  misc_feature   MCS (fragment): multiple cloning site
   1811..2527    +  CDS            EGFP: EGFP is a basic (constitutively fluorescent) green fluorescent protein published in 1996, derived from Aequorea victoria. It is reported to be a rapidly-maturing weak dimer with moderate acid sensitivity.
   2528..2562    +  misc_feature   MCS (fragment): multiple cloning site
   2564..4336    +  CDS            Prkcz: KPCZ_MOUSE - Also known as Pkcz. Experimental evidence at protein level: Swiss-Prot protein existence level 1. [Isoform 2]: Involved in late synaptic long term potentiation phase in CA1 hippocampal cells and long term memory maintenance. From Mus musculus (Mouse).
   4342..4403    +  CDS            H-Ras (fragment): human small GTPase proto-oncoprotein
   4430..4513    +  CDS            large T antigen (fragment): large T antigen from SV40 (simian virus 40)
   4536..4657    +  polyA_signal   SV40 poly(A) signal: SV40 polyadenylation signal
   4691..5119    -  rep_origin     f1 ori (sequence partly withheld): f1 bacteriophage origin of replication; arrow indicates direction of (+) strand synthesis
   5146..5250    +  promoter       AmpR promoter: bla
   5252..5609    +  promoter       SV40 promoter: SV40 enhancer and early promoter
   5644..6438    +  CDS            NeoR/KanR: aminoglycoside phosphotransferase from Tn5; aph(3')-II (or nptII); confers resistance to neomycin, kanamycin, and G418 (Geneticin®)
   6459..6611    +  CDS            ble (fragment): BLE_KLEPN - Experimental evidence at protein level: Swiss-Prot protein existence level 1. Binding protein with a strong affinity to the bleomycin family of antibiotics. Binds to CL990; an antimitotic-antibiotic compound. From Klebsiella pneumoniae.
   6670..6717    +  polyA_signal   HSV TK poly(A) signal: herpes simplex virus thymidine kinase polyadenylation signal (Cole and Stacy, 1985)
   6808..6824    -  polyA_signal   bGH poly(A) signal (fragment): bovine growth hormone polyadenylation signal
   7046..102     +  rep_origin     ori (across the origin): high-copy-number ColE1/pMB1/pBR322/pUC origin of replication
