[The description below was written by a language model from this plasmid's Addgene catalogue record and pLannotate feature annotations shown in this document.]
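Description:
HS-aPKC-CAAX-GFP is a heat-shock-inducible expression plasmid for transgenesis, carrying a membrane-targeted, fluorescently tagged form of atypical protein kinase C (PKC zeta, Prkcz). The record gives the backbone as pCS2+ hsp70 and the vector type as bacterial expression, although the stated purpose and the parts present indicate expression in animal cells. The plasmid is propagated in E. coli at high copy from a ColE1/pUC-type origin and selected with kanamycin. It also carries an f1 origin. The resistance cassette is the Tn5 NeoR/KanR gene placed behind both a bacterial bla promoter and the SV40 enhancer/early promoter and followed by an HSV TK polyadenylation signal, an arrangement that in principle also allows G418 selection in eukaryotic cells. This marker layout resembles an EGFP-C-type vector more than standard pCS2+, which the record does not explain.

In the 7,532 nt sequenced record, the coding unit reads EGFP, a short linker derived from a multiple cloning site, the Prkcz open reading frame, and then a short H-Ras fragment, followed by an SV40 poly(A) signal. The H-Ras fragment corresponds to the CAAX tag listed in the catalogue, a prenylation motif that anchors the fusion to membranes. GFP is thus N-terminal and CAAX C-terminal despite the order in the name. The catalogue lists the insert as rat, while the annotation tool's best match was the mouse protein, which probably reflects database similarity. No hsp70 promoter was annotated, but roughly 1.5 kb upstream of EGFP is unannotated and is where it would be expected. Heat shock would allow timed induction of membrane-tethered aPKC, with GFP reporting expression and localisation. The host organism is not stated.
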