Addgene plasmid #105946: HS-aPKC-CAAX-GFP
Purpose: heat shock inducible transgenesis
Depositing lab: Caren Norden. Depositing organization: Max Planck Institute of Molecular Cell Biology and Genetics. Publication: Interkinetic nuclear migration is centrosome independent and ensures apical cell division to maintain tissue integrity. Strzyz PJ, Lee HO, Sidhaye J, Weber IP, Leung LC, Norden C. Dev Cell. 2015 Jan 26;32(2):203-19. doi: 10.1016/j.devcel.2014.12.001. Epub 2015 Jan 15. PubMed 25600237.
Backbone
  Vector backbone: pCS2+ hsp70
  Vector type: Bacterial Expression
Growth in bacteria
  Bacterial resistance: Kanamycin, 50 μg/mL
  Growth temperature: 37°C
  Growth strain: DH5alpha
  Copy number: High Copy
Gene/Insert
  Gene/Insert name: aPKC (alt name: PKC zeta)
  Species: R. norvegicus (rat)
  GenBank ID: NM_022507.1
  Entrez Gene: Prkcz (a.k.a. 14-3-3-zetaisoform, Pkcz, r14-3-3)
  Tag / fusion protein: CAAX (C terminal on insert); GFP (N terminal on insert)
  Cloning method: Restriction Enzyme; 5′ cloning site unknown (unknown if destroyed); 3′ cloning site unknown (unknown if destroyed)
Terms and licenses: Academic/Nonprofit Terms; Industry Terms: Not Available to Industry
How to cite: HS-aPKC-CAAX-GFP was a gift from Caren Norden (Addgene plasmid # 105946 ; http://n2t.net/addgene:105946 ; RRID:Addgene_105946)
